Addgene plasmid #107871: pClodANL-FGF2
Purpose: Bacterial expression of FGF2-NanoLuc
Depositing lab: Sanford Simon. Depositing organization: Rockefeller University. Publication: Escherichia coli as a platform for the study of phosphoinositide biology. Botero S, Chiaroni-Clarke R, Simon SM. Sci Adv. 2019 Mar 27;5(3):eaat4872. doi: 10.1126/sciadv.aat4872. eCollection 2019 Mar. PubMed 30944849.
Backbone
  Vector backbone: pClodANL
  Vector type: Bacterial Expression, Luciferase
Growth in bacteria
  Bacterial resistance: Ampicillin, 100 μg/mL
  Growth temperature: 37°C
  Growth strain: DH5alpha
  Copy number: Low Copy
Gene/Insert
  Gene/Insert name: FGF2 (alt names: fibroblast growth factor 2; basic fibroblast growth factor 2)
  Species: Synthetic
  Mutation: wt sequence
  Promoter: pro D
  Tag / fusion protein: NanoLuc (C terminal on insert)
  Cloning method: Gibson Cloning
  Sequencing primers: 5′ CCACGTCGTCCCTATCT; 3′ gatgcgctgaatcggcgtca
Terms and licenses: Academic/Nonprofit Terms; Industry Terms: Not Available to Industry
How to cite: pClodANL-FGF2 was a gift from Sanford Simon (Addgene plasmid # 107871 ; http://n2t.net/addgene:107871 ; RRID:Addgene_107871)
