[The description below was written by a language model from this plasmid's Addgene catalogue record and pLannotate feature annotations shown in this document.]
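Description:
pClodANL-FGF2 is a small (about 3.3 kb) bacterial expression plasmid built on the pClodANL backbone for producing a fibroblast growth factor 2–NanoLuc fusion protein in Escherichia coli. It replicates from the CloDF13 (CDF) origin, which the record lists as low copy and which is compatible with other common plasmid origins, so the construct can be maintained alongside additional plasmids in the same cell. Selection is by ampicillin resistance, provided by a β-lactamase gene under its own bla promoter.

The expression cassette is driven by the proD promoter according to the catalogue entry. This promoter is not itself called in the feature table; proD is generally known as an insulated constitutive E. coli promoter. A short fragment annotated as sspB lies upstream of the coding region and may simply reflect sequence within that promoter region, though the record does not explain it. Translation initiates from the efficient bacteriophage T7 gene 10 ribosome binding site, followed by the FGF2 open reading frame, described as a synthetic gene encoding the wild-type sequence (the automated annotation matches it best to the bovine protein). Fused at its C terminus, after a short linker, is NanoLuc, the engineered catalytic subunit of the Oplophorus gracilirostris luciferase, which serves as a bright, compact luminescent reporter. The insert was assembled by Gibson cloning.

The fusion allows FGF2 to be tracked or quantified by luminescence in bacteria. The associated work uses E. coli as a platform for studying phosphoinositide biology, suggesting the plasmid is meant for co-expression with compatible plasmids in that system, although the record does not detail the specific assay.
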