Features (pLannotate 1.2.2; 7 found; start..end, strand, type, name):
     44..109     +  CDS            sspB (fragment): SSPB_ECOLI - Experimental evidence at protein level: Swiss-Prot protein existence level 1. Also stimulates degradation of the N-terminus of RseA (residues 1-108, alone or in complex with sigma-E) by ClpX-ClpP in a non-ssrA-mediated fashion. From Escherichia coli (strain K12).
    205..227     +  RBS            RBS: efficient ribosome binding site from bacteriophage T7 gene 10 (Olins and Rangwala, 1989)
    246..710     +  CDS            FGF2: FGF2_BOVIN - Experimental evidence at protein level: Swiss-Prot protein existence level 1. Acts as a ligand for FGFR1, FGFR2, FGFR3 and FGFR4 (By similarity). Also acts as an integrin ligand which is required for FGF2 signaling (By similarity). Binds to integrin ITGAV:ITGB3 (By similarity). Plays an important role in the regulation of cell survival, cell division, cell differentiation and cell migration (By similarity). Functions as a potent mitogen in vitro (By similarity). Can induce angiogenesis (By similarity). Mediates phosphorylation of ERK1/2 and thereby promotes retinal lens fiber diff
    729..1235    +  CDS            LUCI_OPLGR (fragment): Experimental evidence at protein level: Swiss-Prot protein existence level 1. Catalytic subunit of oplophorus-luciferin 2-monooxygenase. Oxidoreductase that converts coelenterazine (the oplophorus luciferin) to coelenteramide under emission of blue light with a maximum at 454 nm. Is also active with bisdeoxycoelenterazine. From Oplophorus gracilirostris (Luminous shrimp).
   1410..1514    +  promoter       AmpR promoter: bla
   1515..2375    +  CDS            AmpR: β-lactamase; bla; confers resistance to ampicillin, carbenicillin, and related antibiotics
   2531..3269    -  rep_origin     CloDF13 ori: Plasmids containing the CloDF13 (CDF) origin of replication can be propagated in E. coli cells that contain additional plasmids with compatible origins.
>Addgene plasmid #107871 | pClodANL-FGF2 | addgene full sequence | sequence record 217022 | Addgene NGS Result
AGCGGCCGCAAAAAAGGTACCTGCCATGTATACTAGACCTTAATTAACACAGCTAACACCACGTCGTCCC
TATCTGCTGCCCTAGGTCTATGAGTGGTTGCTGGATAACTTTACGGGCATGCATAAGGCTCGTATAATAT
ATTCAGGGAGACCACAACGGTTTCCCTCTACAAATAATTTTGTTTAACTTTGAGGGACAATAATTTTGTT
TAACTTTAAGAAGGAGATATACATTACTAGTATCGATGGCCGCAGGTAGCATTACCACACTGCCGGCATT
ACCGGAGGATGGTGGTAGTGGCGCCTTCCCTCCGGGCCATTTTAAAGATCCGAAGCGTCTGTACTGTAAA
AACGGTGGTTTTTTCCTGCGCATTCACCCGGATGGCCGCGTTGATGGTGTGCGCGAGAAGAGCGACCCGC
ACATTAAGTTACAGCTGCAAGCCGAGGAGCGCGGCGTTGTGAGCATCAAAGGCGTTTGCGCAAATCGCTA
CCTGGCCATGAAAGAAGATGGTCGCCTGCTGGCCAGTAAATGCGTGACCGACGAATGCTTCTTCTTCGAG
CGCCTGGAAAGCAACAACTACAACACATATCGCAGTCGCAAGTACACCAGCTGGTACGTTGCCTTAAAGC
GCACCGGCCAGTATAAACTGGGTAGCAAAACAGGCCCGGGCCAGAAAGCCATCCTGTTTCTGCCGATGAG
CGCAAAAAGTGGTGCATCTAGAGGAGTTTTTACTCTGGAAGATTTTGTTGGCGATTGGCGTCAGACCGCG
GGTTATAATTTGGATCAAGTCCTGGAACAGGGTGGCGTAAGCTCTCTGTTCCAGAACCTGGGTGTGAGCG
TGACGCCGATTCAGCGCATCGTTCTGTCCGGCGAGAACGGTCTGAAAATTGATATTCATGTGATCATCCC
GTACGAAGGCCTGAGCGGTGACCAAATGGGTCAAATCGAGAAAATCTTTAAAGTCGTCTACCCAGTTGAC
GATCACCACTTCAAGGTTATCTTGCATTACGGTACGCTGGTGATTGATGGTGTGACCCCGAATATGATTG
ACTATTTCGGCCGTCCGTATGAAGGCATTGCCGTTTTTGACGGTAAAAAGATCACCGTCACCGGTACCCT
GTGGAATGGCAATAAGATTATTGACGAGCGTCTGATTAACCCGGACGGCAGCCTGCTGTTCCGCGTGACC
ATCAACGGTGTCACGGGTTGGCGTCTGTGCGAGCGCATCCTGGCATAATAAGTCGACGTTAATAACAGGC
CTGCTGGTAATCGCAGGCCTTTTTATTTTTTTTTTTTGCTAGCAAATTCTTGAAGACGAAAGGGCCTCGT
GATACGCCTATTTTTATAGGTTAATGTCATGATAATAATGGTTTCTTAGACGTCAGGTGGCACTTTTCGG
GGAAATGTGCGCGGAACCCCTATTTGTTTATTTTTCTAAATACATTCAAATATGTATCCGCTCATGAGAC
AATAACCCTGATAAATGCTTCAATAATATTGAAAAAGGAAGAGTATGAGTATTCAACATTTCCGTGTCGC
CCTTATTCCCTTTTTTGCGGCATTTTGCCTTCCTGTTTTTGCTCACCCAGAAACGCTGGTGAAAGTAAAA
GATGCTGAAGATCAGTTGGGTGCACGAGTGGGTTACATCGAACTGGATCTCAACAGCGGTAAGATCCTTG
AGAGTTTTCGCCCCGAAGAACGTTTTCCAATGATGAGCACTTTTAAAGTTCTGCTATGTGGCGCGGTATT
ATCCCGTGTTGACGCCGGGCAAGAGCAACTCGGTCGCCGCATACACTATTCTCAGAATGACTTGGTTGAG
TACTCACCAGTCACAGAAAAGCATCTTACGGATGGCATGACAGTAAGAGAATTATGCAGTGCTGCCATAA
CCATGAGTGATAACACTGCGGCCAACTTACTTCTGACAACGATCGGAGGACCGAAGGAGCTAACCGCTTT
TTTGCACAACATGGGGGATCATGTAACTCGCCTTGATCGTTGGGAACCGGAGCTGAATGAAGCCATACCA
AACGACGAGCGTGACACCACGATGCCTGCAGCAATGGCAACAACGTTGCGCAAACTATTAACTGGCGAAC
TACTTACTCTAGCTTCCCGGCAACAATTAATAGACTGGATGGAGGCGGATAAAGTTGCAGGACCACTTCT
GCGCTCGGCCCTTCCGGCTGGCTGGTTTATTGCTGATAAATCTGGAGCCGGTGAGCGTGGGTCTCGCGGT
ATCATTGCAGCACTGGGGCCAGATGGTAAGCCCTCCCGTATCGTAGTTATCTACACGACGGGGAGTCAGG
CAACTATGGATGAACGAAATAGACAGATCGCTGAGATAGGTGCCTCACTGATTAAGCATTGGTAACTGTC
AGACCAAGTTTACTCATATATACTTTAGATTGATTTAAAACTTCATTTTTAATTTAAAAGGATCTAGGTG
AAGATCCTTTTTGATAATCTCATGACCAAAATCCCTTAACGTGAGTTTTCGTTCCACTGAGCGTCAGACC
CCAAGATCTAGCGCTGCGGACACATACAAAGTTGCCCACAGATTCCGTGGATAAGCAGGGGACTAACATG
TGAGGCAAAACAGCAGGGCCGCGCCGGTGGCGTTTTTCCATAGGCTCCGCCCTCCTGCCAGAGTTCACAT
AAACAGACGCTTTTCCGGTGCATCTGTGGGAGCCGTGAGGCTCAACCATGAATCTGACAGTACGGGCGAA
ACCCGACAGGACTTAAAGATCCCCACCGTTTCCGGCGGGTCGCTCCCTCTTGCGCTCTCCTGTTCCGACC
CTGCCGTTTACCGGATACCTGTTCCGCCTTTCTCCCTTACGGGAAGTGTGGCGCTTTCTCATAGCTCACA
CACTGGTATCTCGGCTCGGTGTAGGTCGTTCGCTCCAAGCTGGGCTGTAAGCAAGAACTCCCCGTTCAGC
CCGACTGCTGCGCCTTATCCGGTAACTGTTCACTTGAGTCCAACCCGGAAAAGCACGGTAAAACGCCACT
GGCAGCAGCCATTGGTAACTGGGAGTTCGCAGAGGATTTGTTTAGCTAAACACGCGGTTGCTCTTGAAGT
GTGCGCCAAAGTCCGGCTACACTGGAAGGACAGATTTGGTTGCTGTGCTCTGCGAAAGCCAGTTACCACG
GTTAAGCAGTTCCCCAACTGACTTAACCTTCGATCAAACCACCTCCCCAGGTGGTTTTTTCGTTTACAGG
GCAAAAGATTACGCGCAGAAAAAAAGGATCTCAAGAAGATCCTTTGATC
