>Addgene plasmid #107871 | pClodANL-FGF2 | depositor partial sequence | sequence record 203472 | pClodANL-FGF2 sequence 3332 bps
AAGATCTAGCGCTGCGGACACATACAAAGTTACCCACAGATTCCGTGGATAAGCAGGGGACTAACATGTG
AGGCAAAACAGCAGGGCCGCGCCGGTGGCGTTTTTCCATAGGCTCCGCCCTCCTGCCAGAGTTCACATAA
ACAGACGCTTTTCCGGTGCATCTGTGGGAGCCGTGAGGCTCAACCATGAATCTGACAGTACGGGCGAAAC
CCGACAGGACTTAAAGATCCCCACCGTTTCCGGCGGGTCGCTCCCTCTTGCGCTCTCCTGTTCCGACCCT
GCCGTTTACCGGATACCTGTTCCGCCTTTCTCCCTTACGGGAAGTGTGGCGCTTTCTCATAGCTCACACA
CTGGTATCTCGGCTCGGTGTAGGTCGTTCGCTCCAAGCTGGGCTGTAAGCAAGAACTCCCCGTTCAGCCC
GACTGCTGCGCCTTATCCGGTAACTGTTCACTTGAGTCCAACCCGGAAAAGCACGGTAAAACGCCACTGG
CAGCAGCCATTGGTAACTGGGAGTTCGCAGAGGATTTGTTTAGCTAAACACGCGGTTGCTCTTGAAGTGT
GCGCCAAAGTCCGGCTACACTGGAAGGACAGATTTGGTTGCTGTGCTCTGCGAAAGCCAGTTACCACGGT
TAAGCAGTTCCCCAACTGACTTAACCTTCGATCAAACCACCTCCCCAGGTGGTTTTTTCGAAGGTTAAGT
CAGTTGGGGAACTGCTTAACCTTCGATCAAACCACCTCCCCAGGTGGTTTTTTCGTTTACAGGGCAAAAG
ATTACGCGCAGAAAAAAAGGATCTCAAGAAGATCCTTTGATCAGCGGCCGCAAAAAAGGTACCTGCCATG
TATACTAGACCTTAATTAACACAGCTAACACCACGTCGTCCCTATCTGCTGCCCTAGGTCTATGAGTGGT
TGCTGGATAACTTTACGGGCATGCATAAGGCTCGTATAATATATTCAGGGAGACCACAACGGTTTCCCTC
TACAAATAATTTTGTTTAACTTTGAGGGACAATAATTTTGTTTAACTTTAAGAAGGAGATATACATTACT
AGTATCGATGGCCGCAGGTAGCATTACCACACTGCCGGCATTACCGGAGGATGGTGGTAGTGGCGCCTTC
CCTCCGGGCCATTTTAAAGATCCGAAGCGTCTGTACTGTAAAAACGGTGGTTTTTTCCTGCGCATTCACC
CGGATGGCCGCGTTGATGGTGTGCGCGAGAAGAGCGACCCGCACATTAAGTTACAGCTGCAAGCCGAGGA
GCGCGGCGTTGTGAGCATCAAAGGCGTTTGCGCAAATCGCTACCTGGCCATGAAAGAAGATGGTCGCCTG
CTGGCCAGTAAATGCGTGACCGACGAATGCTTCTTCTTCGAGCGCCTGGAAAGCAACAACTACAACACAT
ATCGCAGTCGCAAGTACACCAGCTGGTACGTTGCCTTAAAGCGCACCGGCCAGTATAAACTGGGTAGCAA
AACAGGCCCGGGCCAGAAAGCCATCCTGTTTCTGCCGATGAGCGCAAAAAGTGGTGCATCTAGAGGAGTT
TTTACTCTGGAAGATTTTGTTGGCGATTGGCGTCAGACCGCGGGTTATAATTTGGATCAAGTCCTGGAAC
AGGGTGGCGTAAGCTCTCTGTTCCAGAACCTGGGTGTGAGCGTGACGCCGATTCAGCGCATCGTTCTGTC
CGGCGAGAACGGTCTGAAAATTGATATTCATGTGATCATCCCGTACGAAGGCCTGAGCGGTGACCAAATG
GGTCAAATCGAGAAAATCTTTAAAGTCGTCTACCCAGTTGACGATCACCACTTCAAGGTTATCTTGCATT
ACGGTACGCTGGTGATTGATGGTGTGACCCCGAATATGATTGACTATTTCGGCCGTCCGTATGAAGGCAT
TGCCGTTTTTGACGGTAAAAAGATCACCGTCACCGGTACCCTGTGGAATGGCAATAAGATTATTGACGAG
CGTCTGATTAACCCGGACGGCAGCCTGCTGTTCCGCGTGACCATCAACGGTGTCACGGGTTGGCGTCTGT
GCGAGCGCATCCTGGCATAATAAGTCGACGTTAATAACAGGCCTGCTGGTAATCGCAGGCCTTTTTATTT
TTTTTTTTGCTAGCAATTCTTGAAGACGAAAGGGCCTCGTGATACGCCTATTTTTATAGGTTAATGTCAT
GATAATAATGGTTTCTTAGACGTCAGGTGGCACTTTTCGGGGAAATGTGCGCGGAACCCCTATTTGTTTA
TTTTTCTAAATACATTCAAATATGTATCCGCTCATGAGACAATAACCCTGATAAATGCTTCAATAATATT
GAAAAAGGAAGAGTATGAGTATTCAACATTTCCGTGTCGCCCTTATTCCCTTTTTTGCGGCATTTTGCCT
TCCTGTTTTTGCTCACCCAGAAACGCTGGTGAAAGTAAAAGATGCTGAAGATCAGTTGGGTGCACGAGTG
GGTTACATCGAACTGGATCTCAACAGCGGTAAGATCCTTGAGAGTTTTCGCCCCGAAGAACGTTTTCCAA
TGATGAGCACTTTTAAAGTTCTGCTATGTGGCGCGGTATTATCCCGTGTTGACGCCGGGCAAGAGCAACT
CGGTCGCCGCATACACTATTCTCAGAATGACTTGGTTGAGTACTCACCAGTCACAGAAAAGCATCTTACG
GATGGCATGACAGTAAGAGAATTATGCAGTGCTGCCATAACCATGAGTGATAACACTGCGGCCAACTTAC
TTCTGACAACGATCGGAGGACCGAAGGAGCTAACCGCTTTTTTGCACAACATGGGGGATCATGTAACTCG
CCTTGATCGTTGGGAACCGGAGCTGAATGAAGCCATACCAAACGACGAGCGTGACACCACGATGCCTGCA
GCAATGGCAACAACGTTGCGCAAACTATTAACTGGCGAACTACTTACTCTAGCTTCCCGGCAACAATTAA
TAGACTGGATGGAGGCGGATAAAGTTGCAGGACCACTTCTGCGCTCGGCCCTTCCGGCTGGCTGGTTTAT
TGCTGATAAATCTGGAGCCGGTGAGCGTGGGTCTCGCGGTATCATTGCAGCACTGGGGCCAGATGGTAAG
CCCTCCCGTATCGTAGTTATCTACACGACGGGGAGTCAGGCAACTATGGATGAACGAAATAGACAGATCG
CTGAGATAGGTGCCTCACTGATTAAGCATTGGTAACTGTCAGACCAAGTTTACTCATATATACTTTAGAT
TGATTTAAAACTTCATTTTTAATTTAAAAGGATCTAGGTGAAGATCCTTTTTGATAATCTCATGACCAAA
ATCCCTTAACGTGAGTTTTCGTTCCACTGAGCGTCAGACCCC
